Addgene plasmid #49342: pBS-67Sma
Purpose: Chlamy Cp transformation for transgene integration via double-homologous recombination into the rbcL-psaB intergenic region
Depositing lab: Anastasios Melis. Depositing organization: University of California, Berkeley. Publication: Marker-free genetic engineering of the chloroplast in the green microalga Chlamydomonas reinhardtii. Chen HC, Melis A. Plant Biotechnol J. 2013 Sep;11(7):818-28. doi: 10.1111/pbi.12073. Epub 2013 May 7. PubMed 23647698.
Backbone
  Vector backbone: pBluescript
  Backbone manufacturer: Life Technologies
  Backbone size w/o insert (bp): 2946
  Total vector size (bp): 8915
  Vector type: Synthetic Biology
Growth in bacteria
  Bacterial resistance: Ampicillin, 100 μg/mL
  Growth temperature: 37°C
  Growth strain: DH5alpha
  Copy number: High Copy
Gene/Insert
  Gene/Insert name: EcoRI 5.8 kB (alt name: p67 insert Chlamy Cp DNA)
  Species: Chlamydomonas
  Insert size (bp): 5969
  Cloning method: Restriction Enzyme; 5′ cloning site EcoRI (not destroyed); 3′ cloning site EcoRI (not destroyed)
  Sequencing primers: 5′ Universal forward; 3′ Universal reverse
Terms and licenses: Academic/Nonprofit Terms; Industry Terms: Not Available to Industry
Depositor comments: There is 1bp mismatch (C to T) between the full reference sequence and Addgene's quality control sequence. The mismatch removes the NotI/EagI restriction site at position 670.
How to cite: pBS-67Sma was a gift from Anastasios Melis (Addgene plasmid # 49342 ; http://n2t.net/addgene:49342 ; RRID:Addgene_49342)
