[The description below was written by a language model from this plasmid's Addgene catalogue record and pLannotate feature annotations shown in this document.]
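Description:
pBS-67Sma is a chloroplast transformation vector for the green microalga Chlamydomonas, built on the pBluescript cloning backbone. It totals 8,915 bp and is maintained in E. coli as a high-copy plasmid through its ColE1/pUC-type origin, with selection by ampicillin resistance (AmpR, β-lactamase, driven by its own bla promoter). The backbone also retains the usual pBluescript elements: an f1 phage origin for single-stranded DNA production, T7 and T3 promoters flanking the split multiple cloning site, and the lac promoter/operator with a lacZα fragment interrupted by the insert.

The payload is a roughly 5.97 kb EcoRI fragment of Chlamydomonas chloroplast DNA (the "p67" fragment), cloned into the EcoRI site with both sites preserved. Annotation shows it contains a partial atpA coding sequence, a fragment of a predicted open reading frame, the complete rbcL gene encoding the RuBisCO large subunit, a tRNA gene, and the complete psaB gene for a photosystem I core subunit, oriented opposite to rbcL so that the two genes converge. These native sequences serve as homology arms: a transgene placed in the rbcL–psaB intergenic region is flanked on both sides by chloroplast DNA and can integrate into the plastid genome by double homologous recombination. The record lists no transgene, algal selectable marker or reporter in this plasmid, so it appears to be the empty recipient scaffold. The name suggests an engineered SmaI insertion site, but the record does not state this. The depositor notes a single C-to-T difference between the reference and quality-control sequences that eliminates a NotI/EagI site in the polylinker region.
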