Features (pLannotate 1.2.2; 18 found; start..end, strand, type, name):
     30..458     -  rep_origin     f1 ori (sequence partly withheld): f1 bacteriophage origin of replication; arrow indicates direction of (+) strand synthesis
    463..618     -  CDS            lacZα (fragment): LacZα fragment of β-galactosidase; lacZ fragment
    626..644     +  promoter       T7 promoter: promoter for bacteriophage T7 RNA polymerase
    653..695     +  misc_feature   MCS (fragment): pBluescript multiple cloning site
    698..865     -  CDS            atpA (fragment): ATPA_CHLRE - Experimental evidence at protein level: Swiss-Prot protein existence level 1. The alpha chain is a regulatory subunit. From Chlamydomonas reinhardtii (Chlamydomonas smithii).
   1038..1121    -  CDS            YCX6_CHLRE (fragment): Protein predicted: Swiss-Prot protein existence level 4. From Chlamydomonas reinhardtii (Chlamydomonas smithii).
   1721..3145    +  CDS            rbcL: RBL_CHLRE - Experimental evidence at protein level: Swiss-Prot protein existence level 1. RuBisCO catalyzes two reactions: the carboxylation of D- ribulose 1,5-bisphosphate, the primary event in carbon dioxide fixation, as well as the oxidative fragmentation of the pentose substrate in the photorespiration process. Both reactions occur simultaneously and in competition at the same active site. From Chlamydomonas reinhardtii (Chlamydomonas smithii).
   3397..3469    +  ncRNA          tRNA: Accession: RF00005 - tRNA
   3840..6044    -  CDS            psaB: PSAB_CHLRE - Also known as ps1a2. Experimental evidence at protein level: Swiss-Prot protein existence level 1. Both potential cofactor branches in PSI seem to be active; however, electron transfer seems to proceed preferentially down the path including the phylloquinone bound by PsaA. From Chlamydomonas reinhardtii (Chlamydomonas smithii).
   6661..6714    +  misc_feature   MCS (fragment): pBluescript multiple cloning site
   6727..6745    -  promoter       T3 promoter: promoter for bacteriophage T3 RNA polymerase
   6790..6806    -  protein_bind   lac operator: The lac repressor binds to the lac operator to inhibit transcription in E. coli. This inhibition can be relieved by adding lactose or isopropyl-β-D-thiogalactopyranoside (IPTG). lac repressor encoded by lacI
   6814..6844    -  promoter       lac promoter: promoter for the E. coli lac operon
   6859..6880    -  protein_bind   CAP binding site: CAP binding activates transcription in the presence of cAMP. E. coli catabolite activator protein
   6893..6985    -  CDS            lacI (fragment): lac repressor; lacI; The lac repressor binds to the lac operator to inhibit transcription in E. coli. This inhibition can be relieved by adding lactose or isopropyl-β-D-thiogalactopyranoside (IPTG).
   7168..7756    -  rep_origin     ori: high-copy-number ColE1/pMB1/pBR322/pUC origin of replication
   7927..8787    -  CDS            AmpR: β-lactamase; bla; confers resistance to ampicillin, carbenicillin, and related antibiotics
   8788..8892    -  promoter       AmpR promoter: bla
>Addgene plasmid #49342 | pBS-67Sma | depositor full sequence | sequence record 73246 | pBS-67Sma sequence 8915 bps
CTAAATTGTAAGCGTTAATATTTTGTTAAAATTCGCGTTAAATTTTTGTTAAATCAGCTCATTTTTTAAC
CAATAGGCCGAAATCGGCAAAATCCCTTATAAATCAAAAGAATAGACCGAGATAGGGT
[37 nt withheld, positions 129-165]
AAAGAACGTGGACTCCAACGTCAAAGG
[49 nt withheld, positions 193-241]
T
[91 nt withheld, positions 243-333]
G
[124 nt withheld, positions 335-458]
CCCATTCGCCATTCAGGCTGCGCAACTGTTGGGAAGGGCGATCGGTGCGGGCCTCTTCGCTATTACGCCA
GCTGGCGAAAGGGGGATGTGCTGCAAGGCGATTAAGTTGGGTAACGCCAGGGTTTTCCCAGTCACGACGT
TGTAAAACGACGGCCAGTGAGCGCGCGTAATACGACTCACTATAGGGCGAATTGGAGCTCCACCGCGGTG
GCGGCCGCTCTAGAACTAGTGGATCCCAGGAATTCAAGTAATTCACCTGACATTGCTTTTTCTAAACCAT
AAATACGAGCAATACCGTCACCTACTTGGAAAACGATACCGAAATCTACCATTTTCACTTCTGGAGTGTA
TTGTTCAATTAAATCTTTAATAAGATTACTAAGTTCTTCTGGAGTACGCATTGCCATAAAAAAGAAAAAA
TAAATAAAAGATTAAAAAAGTTTATTTTTAAAATCTTTCTCGAGAATTTTAAATAAGTTTAAAATTCAAC
AAAAATAGTGAGTGGTAAGATCACTTGTTAACAAAAGTAATGGTTCACCCTTGTCATATTTAAATACTAA
AATTCATTTGCCCGAAGAGGACAAATTTATTTATTGCATTAAAATCCCTAAGTTTACTTGCCCGTAAGGG
GAAGGGGGGGACGTCCACAGGCGTCGTAAGCAACTAAAGTTTATGACGCCGATTGCTTTGTTAGGAAAAT
ATAAATATCCCATAAGAAAAGGTCCTTTAAAGGTTTTATGGACTAAATAAAAAAGATAGCATAAGCATTA
AAATCATGCAAATTAAAAAAAAGGTAAATGTATTTATAAAAAGGTAAATGTATTTATATAGTATTTATAT
TATAGCATAATAATAAATATATTTATAAATTGATTGTTCTTAGAGCTAAAAGAGAAGAACAATGGGTTTA
TAGGTATTTTGAGACCAGTTATAAAAATGACTTTTGACGTTTAGGTATATAAACACTGCCTCTAATAAAG
TCTACTATATTGGAGAGGAGTGAACAGTGGCCTCGCTTATCCCCTGACAGGAATATACATGGTTTTAGTA
AGTAAACTGCGTAAGACGACCGACATATACCTAAAGGCCCTTTCTATGCTCGACTGATAAGACAAGTACA
TAAATTTGCTAGTTTACATTATTTTTTATTTCTAAATATATAATATATTTAAATGTATTTAAAATTTTTC
AACAATTTTTAAATTATATTTCCGGACAGATTATTTTAGGATCGTCAAAAGAAGTTACATTTATTTATAT
AAATGGTTCCACAAACAGAAACTAAAGCAGGTGCTGGATTCAAAGCCGGTGTAAAAGACTACCGTTTAAC
ATACTACACACCTGATTACGTAGTAAGAGATACTGATATTTTAGCTGCATTCCGTATGACTCCACAACCA
GGTGTTCCACCTGAAGAATGTGGTGCTGCTGTAGCTGCTGAATCTTCAACAGGTACATGGACTACAGTAT
GGACTGACGGTTTAACAAGTCTTGACCGTTACAAAGGTCGTTGTTACGATATCGAACCAGTTCCGGGTGA
AGACAACCAATACATTGCTTACGTAGCTTACCCAATCGACTTATTCGAAGAAGGTTCAGTAACTAACATG
TTCACTTCTATTGTAGGTAACGTATTCGGTTTCAAAGCTTTACGTGCTCTACGTCTTGAAGACCTTCGTA
TTCCACCTGCTTACGTTAAAACATTCGTAGGTCCTCCACACGGTATTCAGGTAGAACGTGACAAATTAAA
CAAATATGGTCGTGGTCTTTTAGGTTGTACAATCAAACCTAAATTAGGTCTTTCAGCTAAAAACTACGGT
CGTGCAGTTTATGAATGTTTACGTGGTGGTCTTGACTTTACTAAAGACGACGAAAACGTAAACTCACAAC
CATTCATGCGTTGGCGTGACCGTTTCCTTTTCGTTGCTGAAGCTATTTACAAAGCTCAAGCAGAAACAGG
TGAAGTTAAAGGTCACTACTTAAACGCTACTGCTGGTACTTGTGAAGAAATGATGAAACGTGCAGTATGT
GCTAAAGAATTAGGTGTACCTATTATTATGCACGACTACTTAACAGGTGGTTTCACAGCTAACACTTCAT
TAGCTATCTACTGTCGTGACAACGGTCTTCTTCTACACATCCACCGTGCTATGCACGCGGTTATTGACCG
TCAACGTAACCACGGTATTCACTTCCGTGTTCTTGCTAAAGCTCTTCGTATGTCTGGTGGTGACCACCTT
CACTCTGGTACTGTTGTAGGTAAACTAGAAGGTGAACGTGAAGTTACTCTAGGTTTCGTAGACTTAATGC
GTGATGACTACGTTGAAAAAGACCGTAGCCGTGGTATTTACTTCACTCAAGACTGGTGTTCAATGCCAGG
TGTTATGCCAGTTGCTTCAGGCGGTATTCACGTATGGCACATGCCAGCTTTAGTTGAAATCTTCGGTGAT
GACGCATGTCTTCAGTTCGGTGGTGGTACTCTAGGTCACCCTTGGGGTAACGCTCCAGGTGCTGCAGCTA
ACCGTGTAGCTCTTGAAGCTTGTACTCAAGCTCGTAACGAAGGTCGTGACCTTGCTCGTGAAGGTGGCGA
CGTAATTCGTTCAGCTTGTAAATGGTCTCCAGAACTTGCTGCTGCATGTGAAGTTTGGAAAGAAATTAAA
TTCGAATTTGATACTATTGACAAACTTTAATTTTTATTTTTCATGATGTTTATGTGAATAGCATAAACAT
CGTTTTTATTTTTATGGTGTTTAGGTTAAATACCTAAACATCATTTTACATTTTTAAAATTAAGTTCTAA
AGTTATCTTTTGTTTAAATTTGCCTGTCTTTATAAATTACGATGTGCCAGAAAAATAAAATCTTAGCTTT
TTATTATAGAATTTATCTTTATGTATTATATTTTATAAGCTATAATAAAAGAAATAGTAACATACTAAAG
CGGATGTAACTCAATCGGTAGAGTGCGATCCTTCCAAGTTCGAGGTTGTGGGTTCGAGTCCCATCATCCG
CTAAACCAATCTATAAAAGTTGTTGAATATGCTGAAATGTTTTCAAAGAAAAAGCCTAGTTTTTCTTTTA
CAACAAGCAAAGAACAATTGGCATTCTTTGATTGTAAGAAAATGCGCTTACGTGGAGTTCCCGGGATGTG
TTTTTACTTAAGTGTTTTTTAAGAACCACAGTGGGAATAACTTGTTAACTGTATCATCTGTAATATAAAT
ATATATCTAAAGACTTCATTAGTAGTGAAATAAGGTTTTTTACGCATTATAAAATCGGTTAGACATTTAT
ATTACTAAATGTCTAACCGATTTAAAAGTACCACATCGGGTCGCACGTATATGCTGATCTGATGAGGTAG
TAAATAAAGTACATTACATTAACCGAAACGACCTGAAGTCGAAGCAATTAAGAATGCTGCGTAAGTAAAG
ATATAACCTACTGAGAAGTGAGCTAAACCTACTAAACGAGCTTGTACAATAGAAAGAGCAACTGGTTTGT
CTTTCCAGTATACTAAGTTAGCTAGAGGTGTTTTTTCGTGAGCCCAAACAAGAGTTTCAATTAACTCTTG
CCAGTAACCACGCCAAGAAATTAAGAACATGAAACCAGTAGCGTAAATTAAGTGACCAAATAAGAAAGTC
CAAGCCCAAACAGATAATGAGTTCATACCAAATGGGTTGTAACCATTAATTAATTGAGAAGAGTTTAACC
ATAGGTAGTCACGTAACCAACCCATTAAGTAAGTAGACGATTCATCGAATTGTGCTACGTTACCTTGCCA
TAAAGTTAAATGTTTCCAGTGCCAGTAGAATGTTACCCAACCAATAGTGTTAAGCATCCAGAATACAGCT
AAGTAGAAAGCATCGTAAGCTGAAATGTCACAAGTACCGCCACGACCAGGACCGTCACATGGGAAGCTGT
AACCAAAGTCTTTTTTATCTGGCATTAGTTTAGAACCACGAGCATCAAGAGCACCTTTAACAAGGATTAA
TGTTGTAGTGTGAAGACCTAAAGCAATAGCGTGGTGAACAAGGAAGTCACCAGGGCCAATAGTTAAGAAT
AAAGAGTTTTGGTTGTTGTTAATAGCATCTAACCAACCAGGTAACCATAAGCTTTGACCATTAGCAAAAG
CTGCACTAGTTTTAGAAGATAATAAGAAATCGAAACCGTATAAAGCTTTACCGTGAGCAGCTTGGATCCA
TTGAGCAAATACAGGCTCAATAAGGATTTGCTTTTCTGGTGTACCAAATGCTTGCATTACGTCGTTGTGT
ACGTAAAGACCTAAAGTGTGGAAACCAAGGAATAAAGAAACCCAGCTTAAGTGAGAAATAAGAGCTTCTT
TGTGATCAAGCATACGAGCTAAAACGTTACCTTTGTTTTGTTCTGGATCGTAGTCACGAATGAAGAAGAT
CGCACCGTGAGCAAAAGCACCACACATAATAAAACCAGCGATATATTGGTGGTGTGTGTAAAGAGCTGCT
TGAGTTGTAAAGTCAATTGCTTGGAAAGCATATGGTGGTAATGAGTACATGTGTTGTGCTACTAAAGATG
TAATAGTACCAACAGATGCTAAAGCTAGACCTAATTGGAAGTGTAAAGAATTGTTTACAGTATCAAATAA
ACCTTTGTGACCAGCACCTAATGAACCACTAGGAGGTGTATGAGCTTCTAAAATAGCTTGCATACGGTGA
CCAATACCAAAGTTAGTACGATACATGTGACCAGCTACAATGAAAATTACAGCAATAGCTAAGTGGTGGT
GAGCCATGTCTGTTAACCATAAACTTTGTGTTTGTGGGTGGAAACCACCTAAGAAAGTTAAAATAGCTTG
ACCAGAACCTTGAGCAGTACCGAAAACGTGGCTAGCTGTATCTGGACTTTGAGCGTAAGCGGCCCAGTTA
CCAGTAAAGAATGGTGTTAAACCTTGTGGGTGAGGTAAAACAGATAAGAAGTTATCCCAACCTACGTGTT
GACCACGTGATTCTGGAATAGCTACGTGTACTAAGTGACCTGTCCATGCTAAAGAACTAACACCAAATAA
ACCAGAAAGGTGGTGGTTTAAACGAGATTCAGCATCTTTGAACCATGAAAGAGATGGTTGGAAGTTTGGT
TGTAAGTGAAGCCAACCAGCAAAAAGGAAAATTGCTGATACTAAAGCTAAGAATACAGAACCTACGTATA
AATCTTGATTTGTACGCATACCAATAGTGTACCACCATTGGTAAACACCTGATGTTGAAATGTTTACAGG
ACCTGAAGCACCACCACGTGTGAATGCTTCAACAGCTGGTTGACCAAAGTGTGGATCCCAAATAGCGTGA
GCAATTGGACGAATATGAACTGGGTCAGTTACCCATTGTTCAAAGTTACCTTGCCATGCTACGTGGAATA
AGTTTCCAGAAGTCCATAAGAAAATGATAGATAATTGACCGAAGTGCGAAGCAAAAATCTTTTGGTAAAG
ATTTTCTTCTGTCATACCATCATGGCTTTCAAAGTCATGAGCCATAGCAAGCCCATACCAAATTCTACGT
GTAGTAGGGTCTTGAGCTAGACCTTGGCTAAATTTTGGAAACAGTTTAGTTGCCATAAAATTGTCTTACT
CCCTATATGTAATATTATTAAATATTATCTAATGACCTAAAAACTTTTAAGCAGTATAACACTGAGAGAA
AAGTAAAAGGTTAAAATGCTAATTGTTAAATCAAAAGAAAAAATACCAGAAGGGAGCGGTATTTTTACTT
CACTAAGTAAAAAAACTTTAAGCGCTCTTTTAAAGGGATAAACAATTAGGATTTTTTTTGTTTAATTGAA
GTAAATTACTACTATTAAACTACCATTAAATAAAAATTTAATAAAACTATTCAGGTGCAAAGCAAACTTT
GCATACAAAAGCGTAAAAAAGTAAATTTTAAAATTTAAAAAGATTTTTTAGTTGATATTATGACTACGCC
ATAATCCTGTGGGAAATTTTAATTCAAATATATTTCTGAGCTTTAGATTCTCGTTAAGAGATTGCATTTT
AAGTTGAGAACTTGCTAAAAGAGGAGCCATTGGCCATATATTTACTGCATGCTACGCCTAAATACCAAAG
CCATCCACGAGTAACATTTGAGTATACTTTATATTTCTGAAGTATAAGAGGACAAGTGCCTTACCCAACT
GCATATGCTTCGAAGACATACCCTTCGATTCTGCGCAATTTTGAATTCGATATCAAGCTTATCGATACCG
TCGACCTCGAGGGGGGGCCCGGTACCCAGCTTTTGTTCCCTTTAGTGAGGGTTAATTGCGCGCTTGGCGT
AATCATGGTCATAGCTGTTTCCTGTGTGAAATTGTTATCCGCTCACAATTCCACACAACATACGAGCCGG
AAGCATAAAGTGTAAAGCCTGGGGTGCCTAATGAGTGAGCTAACTCACATTAATTGCGTTGCGCTCACTG
CCCGCTTTCCAGTCGGGAAACCTGTCGTGCCAGCTGCATTAATGAATCGGCCAACGCGCGGGGAGAGGCG
GTTTGCGTATTGGGCGCTCTTCCGCTTCCTCGCTCACTGACTCGCTGCGCTCGGTCGTTCGGCTGCGGCG
AGCGGTATCAGCTCACTCAAAGGCGGTAATACGGTTATCCACAGAATCAGGGGATAACGCAGGAAAGAAC
ATGTGAGCAAAAGGCCAGCAAAAGGCCAGGAACCGTAAAAAGGCCGCGTTGCTGGCGTTTTTCCATAGGC
TCCGCCCCCCTGACGAGCATCACAAAAATCGACGCTCAAGTCAGAGGTGGCGAAACCCGACAGGACTATA
AAGATACCAGGCGTTTCCCCCTGGAAGCTCCCTCGTGCGCTCTCCTGTTCCGACCCTGCCGCTTACCGGA
TACCTGTCCGCCTTTCTCCCTTCGGGAAGCGTGGCGCTTTCTCATAGCTCACGCTGTAGGTATCTCAGTT
CGGTGTAGGTCGTTCGCTCCAAGCTGGGCTGTGTGCACGAACCCCCCGTTCAGCCCGACCGCTGCGCCTT
ATCCGGTAACTATCGTCTTGAGTCCAACCCGGTAAGACACGACTTATCGCCACTGGCAGCAGCCACTGGT
AACAGGATTAGCAGAGCGAGGTATGTAGGCGGTGCTACAGAGTTCTTGAAGTGGTGGCCTAACTACGGCT
ACACTAGAAGGACAGTATTTGGTATCTGCGCTCTGCTGAAGCCAGTTACCTTCGGAAAAAGAGTTGGTAG
CTCTTGATCCGGCAAACAAACCACCGCTGGTAGCGGTGGTTTTTTTGTTTGCAAGCAGCAGATTACGCGC
AGAAAAAAAGGATCTCAAGAAGATCCTTTGATCTTTTCTACGGGGTCTGACGCTCAGTGGAACGAAAACT
CACGTTAAGGGATTTTGGTCATGAGATTATCAAAAAGGATCTTCACCTAGATCCTTTTAAATTAAAAATG
AAGTTTTAAATCAATCTAAAGTATATATGAGTAAACTTGGTCTGACAGTTACCAATGCTTAATCAGTGAG
GCACCTATCTCAGCGATCTGTCTATTTCGTTCATCCATAGTTGCCTGACTCCCCGTCGTGTAGATAACTA
CGATACGGGAGGGCTTACCATCTGGCCCCAGTGCTGCAATGATACCGCGAGACCCACGCTCACCGGCTCC
AGATTTATCAGCAATAAACCAGCCAGCCGGAAGGGCCGAGCGCAGAAGTGGTCCTGCAACTTTATCCGCC
TCCATCCAGTCTATTAATTGTTGCCGGGAAGCTAGAGTAAGTAGTTCGCCAGTTAATAGTTTGCGCAACG
TTGTTGCCATTGCTACAGGCATCGTGGTGTCACGCTCGTCGTTTGGTATGGCTTCATTCAGCTCCGGTTC
CCAACGATCAAGGCGAGTTACATGATCCCCCATGTTGTGCAAAAAAGCGGTTAGCTCCTTCGGTCCTCCG
ATCGTTGTCAGAAGTAAGTTGGCCGCAGTGTTATCACTCATGGTTATGGCAGCACTGCATAATTCTCTTA
CTGTCATGCCATCCGTAAGATGCTTTTCTGTGACTGGTGAGTACTCAACCAAGTCATTCTGAGAATAGTG
TATGCGGCGACCGAGTTGCTCTTGCCCGGCGTCAATACGGGATAATACCGCGCCACATAGCAGAACTTTA
AAAGTGCTCATCATTGGAAAACGTTCTTCGGGGCGAAAACTCTCAAGGATCTTACCGCTGTTGAGATCCA
GTTCGATGTAACCCACTCGTGCACCCAACTGATCTTCAGCATCTTTTACTTTCACCAGCGTTTCTGGGTG
AGCAAAAACAGGAAGGCAAAATGCCGCAAAAAAGGGAATAAGGGCGACACGGAAATGTTGAATACTCATA
CTCTTCCTTTTTCAATATTATTGAAGCATTTATCAGGGTTATTGTCTCATGAGCGGATACATATTTGAAT
GTATTTAGAAAAATAAACAAATAGGGGTTCCGCGCACATTTCCCCGAAAAGTGCCAC
