>Addgene plasmid #49342 | pBS-67Sma | addgene partial sequence | sequence record 76166 | M13_pUC_rev
ATTAACCCTCACTAAAGGGAACAAAAGCTGGGTACCGGGCCCCCCCTCGAGGTCGACGGTATCGATAAGC
TTGATATCGAATTCAAAATTGCGCAGAATCGAAGGGTATGTCTTCGAAGCATATGCAGTTGGGTAAGGCA
CTTGTCCTCTTATACTTCAGAAATATAAAGTATACTCAAATGTTACTCGTGGATGGCTTTGGTATTTAGG
CGTAGCATGCAGTAAATATATGGCCAATGGCTCCTCTTTTAGCAAGTTCTCAACTTAAAATGCAATCTCT
TAACGAGAATCTAAAGCTCAGAAATATATTTGAATTAAAATTTCCCACAGGATTATGGCGTAGTCATAAT
ATCAACTAAAAAATCTTTTTAAATTTTAAAATTTACTTTTTTACGCTTTTGTATGCAAAGTTTGCTTTGC
ACCTGAATAGTTTTATTAAATTTTTATTTAATGGTAGTTTAATAGTAGTAATTTACTTCAATTAAACAAA
AAAAATCCTAATTGTTTATCCCTTTAAAAGAGCGCTTAAAGTTTTTTTACTTAGTGAAGTAAAAATACCG
CTCCCTTCTGGTATTTTTTCTTTTGATTTAACAATTAGCATTTTAACCTTTTACTTTTCTCTCAGTGTTA
TACTGCTTAAAAGTTTTTAGGTCATTAGATAATATTTAATAATATTACATATAGGGAGTAAGACAATTTT
ATGGCAACTAAACTGTTTCCAAAATTTAGCCAAGGTCTAGCTCAAGACCCTACTACACGTAGAATTTGGT
ATGGGCTTGCTATGGCTCATGACTTTGAAAGCCATGATGGTATGACAGAAGAAAATCTTTACCAAAAGAT
TTTTGCTTCGCACTTCGGTCAATTATCTATCATTTTCTTATGG
