>Addgene plasmid #49342 | pBS-67Sma | addgene partial sequence | sequence record 76167 | rbcL-F 5'-GTCTTCAGTTCGGTGGTGGT
GAAATTAAATTCGAATTTGATACTATTGACAAACTTTAATTTTTATTTTTCATGATGTTTATGTGAATAG
CATAAACATCGTTTTTATTTTTATGGTGTTTAGGTTAAATACCTAAACATCATTTTACATTTTTAAAATT
AAGTTCTAAAGTTATCTTTTGTTTAAATTTGCCTGTCTTTATAAATTACGATGTGCCAGAAAAATAAAAT
CTTAGCTTTTTATTATAGAATTTATCTTTATGTATTATATTTTATAAGCTATAATAAAAGAAATAGTAAC
ATACTAAAGCGGATGTAACTCAATCGGTAGAGTGCGATCCTTCCAAGTTCGAGGTTGTGGGTTCGAGTCC
CATCATCCGCTAAACCAATCTATAAAAGTTGTTGAATATGCTGAAATGTTTTCAAAGAAAAAGCCTAGTT
TTTCTTTTACAACAAGCAAAGAACAATTGGCATTCTTTGATTGTAAGAAAATGCGCTTACGTGGAGTTCC
CGGGATGTGTTTTTACTTAAGTGTTTTTTAAGAACCACAGTGGGAATAACTTGTTAACTGTATCATCTGT
AATATAAATATATATCTAAAGACTTCATTAGTAGTGAAATAAGGTTTTTTACGCATTATAAAATCGGTTA
GACATTTATATTACTAAATGTCTAACCGATTTAAAAGTACCACATCGGGTCGCACGTATATGCTGATCTG
ATGAGGTAGTAAATAAAGTACATTACATTAACCGAAACGACCTGAAG
