>Addgene plasmid #49342 | pBS-67Sma | addgene partial sequence | sequence record 76168 | M13_pUC_fwd
CGACTCACTATAGGGCGAATTGGAGCTCCACCGCGGTGGCGGCTGCTCTAGAACTAGTGGATCCCAGGAA
TTCAAGTAATTCACCTGACATTGCTTTTTCTAAACCATAAATACGAGCAATACCGTCACCTACTTGGAAA
ACGATACCGAAATCTACCATTTTCACTTCTGGAGTGTATTGTTCAATTAAATCTTTAATAAGATTACTAA
GTTCTTCTGGAGTACGCATTGCCATAAAAAAGAAAAAATAAATAAAAGATTAAAAAAGTTTATTTTTAAA
ATCTTTCTCGAGAATTTTAAATAAGTTTAAAATTCAACAAAAATAGTGAGTGGTAAGATCACTTGTTAAC
AAAAGTAATGGTTCACCCTTGTCATATTTAAATACTAAAATTCATTTGCCCGAAGAGGACAAATTTATTT
ATTGCATTAAAATCCCTAAGTTTACTTGCCCGTAAGGGGAAGGGGGGGACGTCCACAGGCGTCGTAAGCA
ACTAAAGTTTATGACGCCGATTGCTTTGTTAGGAAAATATAAATATCCCATAAGAAAAGGTCCTTTAAAG
GTTTTATGGACTAAATAAAAAAGATAGCATAAGCATTAAAATCATGCAAATTAAAAAAAAGGTAAATGTA
TTTATAAAAAGGTAAATGTATTTATATAGTATTTATATTATAGCATAATAATAAATATATTTATAAATTG
ATTGTTCTTAGAGCTAAAAGAGAAGAACAATGGGTTTATAGGTATTTTGA
